>Addgene plasmid #105368 | pJOG466 | addgene full sequence | sequence record 206366 | Addgene NGS Result
CGCAGCGGTCGGGCTGAACGGGGGGTTCGTGCACACAGCCCAGCTTGGAGCGAACGACCTACACCGAACT
GAGATACCTACAGCGTGAGCTATGAGAAAGCGCCACGCTTCCCGAAGGGAGAAAGGCGGACAGGTATCCG
GTAAGCGGCAGGGTCGGAACAGGAGAGCGCACGAGGGAGCTTCCAGGGGGAAACGCCTGGTATCTTTATA
GTCCTGTCGGGTTTCGCCACCTCTGACTTGAGCGTCGATTTTTGTGATGCTCGTCAGGGGGGCGGAGCCT
ATGGAAAAACGCCAGCAACGCGGCCTTTTTACGGTTCCTGGCCTTTTGCTGGCCTTTTGCTCACATGTTC
TTTCCTGCGTTATCCCCTGATTCTGTGGATAACCGTATTACCGCCTTTGAGTGAGCTGATACCGCTCGCC
GCAGCCGAACGACCGAGCGCAGCGAGTCAGTGAGCGAGGAAGCGGAAGAGCGCCCAATACGCAAACCGCC
TCTCCCCGCGCGTTGGCCGATTCATTAATCACTCTGTGGTCTCAGGAGTGACGATGGTTGTTAAACGAAA
TAATTTAAATCAATGGAGTTTTTATAAGTTTGTAATGCGTTTGTTTTTGTTATAGTAATATTGAGTTGGA
TCTTTGTTTACGGGACGTAGAATACTAAATAATGAAAAAAACCTTCTCGATGAATTAAGGGTTTTATGAA
TTTGTTTTGTATTGAATAATATAGGGATGGATAAAGTTTTATTATTCTAACAGGTTACTTTATTAGGCAT
TTCTTCGGCTCATGTAACTCTTGTATCGCTGAAACTATGTAATAGATAGAAGAACCTAAAAAAAGAAAGA
AAACAAGAAATGCACATAGCGAAGCTCAAAAGATGAGTGTTCTGCTAGCGGTAATGTTGTTATTCAGTTG
GGTCAAATGCTCTAATTGCAAATCTTATTTGGGCCTTATATAGACTCTTATGTGCATATGGTCCAGCCTA
TTTGGGCCGATGTGTTTGAAGATCATTTGGGAAAGTCTTGCGCAAGGAGAACTTACTTGGGACTTGGGAG
ACTTGGAGTAACAAATTCGTCTTGGAGTAACAAATACATGTCAACTTATTCCACAAGTTCTTTGTGATAA
TGATATACATATTTAAATGTTTTAAAAAAGGGAAAGAATAAACAAACTCTTTGTGACTTTTTGGGTATTT
ATGATTCTTTTGGTCCTTCTCTTGTACACATTTGAGTCCTATCTTATATGGTAAGCTTTCAAATGCAAGC
GTGTTATTTTTATTCACACTTGTTCTATCTTAATAGTATGTTGAACTCTTCGCCTTTGGCGATTCTTCCC
GGAAAAGGGACCATTGACTTTCAGATACACTTCTTTTTTTTTTTTATAATAATTATTATCAGTTCAATGA
TTTTTCAATATGGACTCTCGTTCTCAGACATTTATTTCTCTCAGTCTTACAATATAAATTTTCATTCTTA
CCATCCATAATTTTGTATTGTCTTGTCCACAGATCTATTCCAGCTCACGCAATGTGAGACCACGAAGTGG
CTCTTCAGTGGACGAAAGGGCCTCGTGATACGCCTATTTTTATAGGTTAATGTCATGATAATAATGGTTT
CTTAGACGTCAGGTGGCACTTTTCGGGGAAATGTGCGCGGAACCCCTATTTGTTTATTTTTCTAAATACA
TTCAAATATGTATCCGCTCATGAGACAATAACCCTGATAAATGCTTCAATAATATTGAAAAAGGAAGAGT
ATGCGCTCACGCAACTGGTCCAGAACCTTGACCGAACGCAGCGGTGGTAACGGCGCAGTGGCGGTTTTCA
TGGCTTGTTATGACTGTTTTTTTTTGGGGTACAGTCTATGCCTCGGGCATCCAAGCAGCAAGCGCGTTAC
GCCGTGGGTCGATGTTTGATGTTATGGAGCAGCAACGATGTTACGCAGCAGGGCAGTCGCCCTAAAACAA
AGTTAAACATCATGAGGGAAGCGGTGATCGCCGAAGTATCGACTCAACTATCAGAGGTAGTTGGCGTCAT
CGAGCGCCATCTCGAACCGACGTTGCTGGCCGTACATTTGTACGGCTCCGCAGTGGATGGCGGCCTGAAG
CCACACAGCGATATTGATTTGCTGGTTACGGTGACCGTAAGGCTTGATGAAACAACGCGGCGAGCTTTGA
TCAACGACCTTTTGGAAACTTCGGCTTCCCCTGGAGAGAGCGAGATTCTCCGCGCTGTAGAAGTCACCAT
TGTTGTGCACGACGACATCATTCCGTGGCGTTATCCAGCTAAGCGCGAACTGCAATTTGGAGAATGGCAG
CGCAATGACATTCTTGCAGGTATCTTCGAGCCAGCCACGATCGACATTGATCTGGCTATCTTGCTGACAA
AAGCAAGAGAACATAGCGTTGCCTTGGTAGGTCCAGCGGCGGAGGAACTCTTTGATCCGGTTCCTGAACA
GGATCTATTTGAGGCGCTAAATGAAACCTTAACGCTATGGAACTCGCCGCCCGACTGGGCTGGCGATGAG
CGAAATGTAGTGCTTACGTTGTCCCGCATTTGGTACAGCGCAGTAACCGGCAAAATCGCGCCGAAGGATG
TCGCTGCCGACTGGGCAATGGAGCGCCTGCCGGCCCAGTATCAGCCCGTCATACTTGAAGCTAGACAGGC
TTATCTTGGACAAGAAGAAGATCGCTTGGCCTCGCGCGCAGATCAGTTGGAAGAATTTGTCCATTACGTA
AAAGGCGAGATCACCAAGGTAGTCGGCAAATAACTGTCAGACCAAGTTTACTCATATATACTTTAGATTG
ATTTAAAACTTCATTTTTAATTTAAAAGGATCTAGGTGAAGATCCTTTTTGATAATCTCATGACCAAAAT
CCCTTAACGTGAGTTTTCGTTCCACTGAGCGTCAGACCCCGTAGAAAAGATCAAAGGATCTTCTTGAGAT
CCTTTTTTTCTGCGCGTAATCTGCTGCTTGCAAACAAAAAAACCACCGCTACCAGCGGTGGTTTGTTTGC
CGGATCAAGAGCTACCAACTCTTTTTCCGAAGGTAACTGGCTTCAGCAGAGCGCAGATACCAAATACTGT
TCTTCTAGTGTAGCCGTAGTTAGGCCACCACTTCAAGAACTCTGTAGCACCGCCTACATACCTCGCTCTG
CTAATCCTGTTACCAGTGGCTGCTGCCAGTGGCGATAAGTCGTGTCTTACCGGGTTGGACTCAAGACGAT
AGTTACCGGATAAGG
Features (pLannotate 1.2.2; 6 found; start..end, strand, type, name):
    470..519     +  CDS            lacI (fragment): lac repressor; lacI; The lac repressor binds to the lac operator to inhibit transcription in E. coli. This inhibition can be relieved by adding lactose or isopropyl-β-D-thiogalactopyranoside (IPTG).
   1646..1750    +  promoter       AmpR promoter: bla
   1741..1821    -  CDS            int (fragment): INT2_ECOLX - Protein inferred from homology: Swiss-Prot protein existence level 3. Putative integrase believed to be involved in the insertion of antibiotic resistance genes into plasmids and transposons. From Escherichia coli.
   1909..1965    +  CDS            GmR (fragment): gentamycin acetyltransferase; aacC1; confers resistance to gentamycin
   1972..2760    +  CDS            aadA: S3AD_ECOLX - Experimental evidence at protein level: Swiss-Prot protein existence level 1. Mediates bacterial resistance to the antibiotics streptomycin and spectinomycin. From Escherichia coli.
   2934..287     +  rep_origin     ori (across the origin): high-copy-number ColE1/pMB1/pBR322/pUC origin of replication
