[The description below was written by a language model from this plasmid's Addgene catalogue record and pLannotate feature annotations shown in this document.]
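Description:
pJOG466 is a small (about 3.2 kb) Modular Cloning (MoClo) level 0 part plasmid built in the pICH41295 backbone and belonging to an extended set of plant parts for that Golden Gate-based assembly system. It is propagated in E. coli as a high-copy plasmid from a ColE1/pUC-type origin of replication and is selected with spectinomycin. Resistance comes from an aadA gene (streptomycin/spectinomycin adenylyltransferase), which lies downstream of an AmpR (bla) promoter in the annotated sequence. The short fragments annotated as an integrase, a gentamicin acetyltransferase and lacI are most likely remnants of the original resistance cassette and of backbone construction, not functional genes.

The payload is the promoter region of the Arabidopsis thaliana SAG101 gene, with the locus given in the record as At5g14920. The fragment was "domesticated": its internal BsaI and BpiI recognition sites were removed so that it is compatible with type IIS restriction-ligation assembly. It was inserted using BpiI, and those sites were destroyed during cloning. In the MoClo scheme, such a level 0 module is normally released with BsaI and joined through defined overhangs to coding sequence, tag and terminator modules to form a plant transcription unit. The record does not list the flanking fusion sites, and the automated feature table does not annotate the promoter insert itself, which presumably occupies the unannotated stretch between the origin and the resistance cassette. The plasmid has no plant selection marker or T-DNA borders, so it is a cloning intermediate rather than a transformation vector. Its likely use is to drive genes of interest under native SAG101 regulatory control in assembled plant expression constructs.
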