Addgene plasmid #105368: pJOG466
Purpose: Synthetic biology
Depositing lab: Johannes Stuttmann. Depositing organization: Martin-Luther-Universitaet Halle-Wittenberg. Publication: Peripheral infrastructure vectors and an extended set of plant parts for the Modular Cloning system. Gantner J, Ordon J, Ilse T, Kretschmer C, Gruetzner R, Lofke C, Dagdas Y, Burstenbinder K, Marillonnet S, Stuttmann J. PLoS One. 2018 May 30;13(5):e0197185. doi: 10.1371/journal.pone.0197185. eCollection 2018. PubMed 29847550.
Backbone
  Vector backbone: pICH41295 (Engler et al., 2014)
  Vector type: Synthetic Biology
Growth in bacteria
  Bacterial resistance: Spectinomycin, 50 μg/mL
  Growth temperature: 37°C
  Growth strain: DH5alpha
  Copy number: High Copy
Gene/Insert
  Gene/Insert name: promotor SAG101 (At5g14920)
  Species: A. thaliana (mustard weed)
  Mutation: BsaI/ BpiI restriction sites removed
  Cloning method: Restriction Enzyme; 5′ cloning site BpiI (destroyed during cloning); 3′ cloning site BpiI (destroyed during cloning)
  Sequencing primers: 5′ CTTTGAGTGAGCTGATACCG; 3′ GGGTTCCGCGCACATTTC
Terms and licenses: Academic/Nonprofit Terms; Industry Terms: Not Available to Industry
How to cite: pJOG466 was a gift from Johannes Stuttmann (Addgene plasmid # 105368 ; http://n2t.net/addgene:105368 ; RRID:Addgene_105368)
